>Addgene plasmid #225692 | pLenti-rTetR(SE)-EED-2A-mTurquoise | addgene full sequence | sequence record 449904 | Addgene NGS Result
TTGAGATCCTTTTTTTCTGCGCGTAATCTGCTGCTTGCAAACAAAAAAACCACCGCTACCAGCGGTGGTT
TGTTTGCCGGATCAAGAGCTACCAACTCTTTTTCCGAAGGTAACTGGCTTCAGCAGAGCGCAGATACCAA
ATACTGTTCTTCTAGTGTAGCCGTAGTTAGGCCACCACTTCAAGAACTCTGTAGCACCGCCTACATACCT
CGCTCTGCTAATCCTGTTACCAGTGGCTGCTGCCAGTGGCGATAAGTCGTGTCTTACCGGGTTGGACTCA
AGACGATAGTTACCGGATAAGGCGCAGCGGTCGGGCTGAACGGGGGGTTCGTGCACACAGCCCAGCTTGG
AGCGAACGACCTACACCGAACTGAGATACCTACAGCGTGAGCTATGAGAAAGCGCCACGCTTCCCGAAGG
GAGAAAGGCGGACAGGTATCCGGTAAGCGGCAGGGTCGGAACAGGAGAGCGCACGAGGGAGCTTCCAGGG
GGAAACGCCTGGTATCTTTATAGTCCTGTCGGGTTTCGCCACCTCTGACTTGAGCGTCGATTTTTGTGAT
GCTCGTCAGGGGGGCGGAGCCTATGGAAAAACGCCAGCAACGCGGCCTTTTTACGGTTCCTGGCCTTTTG
CTGGCCTTTTGCTCACATGCTGCTAGAGATTTTCCACACTGACTAAAAGGGTCTGAGGGATCTCTAGTTA
CCAGAGTCACACAACAGACGGGCACACACTACTTGAAGCACTCAAGGCAAGCTTTATTGAGGCTTAAGCA
GTGGGTTCCCTAGTTAGCCAGAGAGCTCCCAGGCTCAGATCTGGTCTAACCAGAGAGACCCAGTACAGTC
CGGATGCAGCTCTCGGGCCATGTGATGAAATGCTAGGCGGCTGTCAAACCTCCACTCTAATACTTCTCTC
TCCGGGTCATCCATCCCATGCAGGCTCACAGGGTGTAACAAGCGGGTGTTCTCTCCTTCATTGGCTTCTT
CTACCTTCTCTTGCTCAACTGGTACTAGCTTGTAGCACCATCCAAAGGTCAGTGGATATCTGATCCCTGG
CCCTGGTGTGTAGTTCTGCCAATCAGGGAAGTAGCCTTGTGTGTGGTAGATCCACAGATCAAGGATATCT
TGTCTTCGTTGGGAGTGAATTAGCCCTTCCAGTCCCCCCTTTTCTTTTAAAAAGTGGCTAAGATCTACAG
CTGCCTTGTAAGTCATTGGTCTTAAAGGTACCTGAGGTGTGACTGGAAAACCCACCTCCTCCTCCTCTTG
TGCTTCTAGCCAGGCACAATCAGCATTGGTAGCTGCTGTATTGCTACTTGTGATTGCTCCATGTTTTTCT
AGGTCTCGATCGAGGTCGACGGTATCGATGCGGGGAGGCGGCCCAAAGGGAGATCCGACTCGTCTGAGGG
CGAAGGCGAAGACGCGGAAGAGGCCGCAGAGCCGGCAGCAGGCCGCGGGAAGGAAGGTCCGCTGGATTGA
GGGCCGAAGGGACGTAGCAGAAGGACGTCCCGCGCAGAATCCAGGTGGCAACACAGGCGAGCAGCCAAGG
AAAGGACGATGATTTCCCCGACAACACCACGGAATTGTCAGTGCCCAACAGCCGAGCCCCTGTCCAGCAG
CGGGCAAGGCAGGCGGCGATGAGTTCCGCCGTGGCAATAGGGAGGGGGAAAGCGAAAGTCCCGGAAAGGA
GCTGACAGGTGGTGGCAATGCCCCAACCAGTGGGGGTTGCGTCAGCAAACACAGTGCACACCACGCCACG
TTGCCTGACAACGGGCCACAACTCCTCATAAAGAGACAGCAACCAGGATTTATACAAGGAGGAGAAAATG
AAAGCCATACGGGAAGCAATAGCATGATACAAAGGCATTAAAGCAGCGTATCCACATAGCGTAAAAGGAG
CAACATAGTTAAGAATACCAGTCAATCTTTCACAAATTTTGTAATCCAGAGGTTGATTATCGATAAGCTT
GATATCGAATTGTACCTAGTGGAACCGGAACCCTTAAACATGTATAACTTCGTATAATGTATGCTATACG
AAGTTATTAGGTCCCTCGACGAATTCTTATACCTTTCTCTTCTTTTTTGGGCTACCGCTGCCGCTACCCT
TGTACAGCTCGTCCATGCCGAGAGTGATCCCGGCGGCGGTCACGAACTCCAGCAGGACCATGTGATCGCG
CTTCTCGTTGGGGTCTTTGCTCAGCTTGGACTGGGTGCTCAGGTAGTGGTTGTCGGGCAGCAGCACGGGG
CCGTCGCCGATGGGGGTGTTCTGCTGGTAGTGGTCGGCGAGCTGCACGCCGCCGTCCTCGATGTTGTGGC
GGATCTTGAAGTTGGCCTTGATGCCGTTCTTCTGCTTGTCGGCGGTGATATAGACGTTGTCGCTGATGTA
GTTGTACTCCAGCTTGTGCCCCAGGATGTTGCCGTCCTCCTTGAAGTCGATGCCCTTCAGCTCGATGCGG
TTCACCAGGGTGTCGCCCTCGAACTTCACCTCGGCGCGGGTCTTGTAGTTGCCGTCGTCCTTGAAGAAGA
TGGTGCGCTCCTGGACGTAGCCTTCGGGCATGGCGGACTTGAAGAAGTCGTGCTGCTTCATGTGGTCGGG
GTAGCGGGCGAAGCACTGCACGCCCCAGGACAGGGTGGTCACGAGGGTGGGCCAGGGCACGGGCAGCTTG
CCGGTGGTGCAGATGAACTTCAGGGTCAGCTTGCCGTAGGTGGCATCGCCCTCGCCCTCGCCGGACACGC
TGAACTTGTGGCCGTTTACGTCGCCGTCCAGCTCGACCAGGATGGGCACCACCCCGGTGAACAGCTCCTC
GCCCTTGCTCACCATTGGGCCAGGATTCTCCTCGACATCTCCGCAAGTTAGGAGGCTTCCCCTTCCCTCT
CCAGATCCTCGAAGTCGATCCCAGCGCCAAATGCTGGCATCATCGCAGACAGCTATGAGGATGCTGCTAT
CCCTACTGAAACTGGTTTGTCGAATAGCCGCGCCACATTTATGATGGGTCAGTGTTGTGCATTTGGCTTT
ATGAGGATCTTCTACTTCTAAATCCCAAACATACAGTTTGCCAACCTGATTGCCCAATGCAAGCATCTTT
TGCCAGAAATCCATAGAAAACCTCATGTACCAAATGTCACACTGGCTGTAATCAAATCGCCCAAGAATAG
TCACATTAGACTCACTAGGTTTAATTTTATCTATATCATCCTCCATTTTGCCAGGTTTCCAGCATACAAT
GGCATTTTCACAAGACTTGGAAAGTATCAAATCGCCTAACCATCGCACACAATCAACATAATTCCTATGT
ATGTCTCTGGTAGAAAAGTCAGGAAAGTGGATTTTCTGGGAAATAAATGGCCTGTTAGTTTTGTTTGGGT
TATAATCATAAGACTCCTTAATTGCATTCATCATCCTCTTTGAGTTGATTCTCCACAGTTTAAGAGAGTG
ATCCATACCACAGGACATTATTTTTTCACCCAAAAGATCATAATCAGCACTCAGAACTTCATCTCTGTGC
CCTTCCACACCTCCGAATATTGCCACAAGAGTGTCTGTTTGGATATTCCATAACCGTAAAGCATGATCTT
TACTTACTGACAGGAGAAGGTTTGGGTCTCGTGGGTGGAATTTCAGCTCATTGATAGCATTTCCATGGCC
AACATAGTGCTTTATACACTGCATTGTTATAGGATTAATTATTCTTATAATGCCTCTAGATCCAGCAACT
GCTAATAGAGGGTGGCTGGTGTTGCTATCATAGGTCCATGCACAAGTGTAAAAGTTTTCATCTGCATCAG
CATCTACATAGGACTGCAATAACCGTATCTCCCCCTGTGAATGGCATTCGTATAAGGTTACTCTGTTGCT
TCCCACAGTTGCAAACACCAGAGGGTCTCCTTCTTTACTGTGCCAGTTAAACTGAACTCCAAACAATGGC
TGGTTATGATCTTCCTTGAGGCTGTTCACACATTTGAAAGAATATTTGCATTTCTTTGACTTCCATTTTC
CCTTTCCCCAGCTTTTCCTTCCTGGTGCATTTGGCGTATTTGTGGGCGTGTCCGGGCGTTCTGTGTTTGT
GCCACTCTCAATACTGACAGCATCGTCATTTTCGTCTCCCGAGAGGTCCGGGTTGCTGTTCTCGTCGCTG
CTCAACTTCTGCTTCTTGGCCGCGGGCATGTCTGTTCCCGCCGGCGCAGTCGACACTTCCCTCTCGGAGG
AGCCTGATCCGGATCCACCCTTGTCATCGTCATCCTTGTAGTCGATGTCATGATCTTTATAATCACCGTC
ATGGTCTTTGTAGTCACCGCCGCTTTCGCACTTTAGCTGTTTCTCCAGGCCACATATGATTAGTTCCAGG
CCGAAAAGGAAGGCAGGTTCGGCTCCCTGCCGGTCGAACAGCTCAATTGCTTGTTTCAGAAGTGGGGGCA
TAGAATCGGTGGTAGGTGTCTCTCTTTCCTCTTTTGCTACTTGATGCTCCTGTTCCTCCAATACGCAGCC
CAGTGTAAAGTGGCCCACGGCGGACAGAGCGTACAGTGCGTTCTCCAGGGAGAAGCCTTGCTGACACAGG
AACGCGAGCTGATTTTCCAGGGTTTCGTACTGTTTCTCTGTTGGGCGGGTGCCGAGATGCACTTTAGCCC
CGTCGCGATGTGAGAGGAGAGCACAGCGGTATGACTTGGCGTTGTTCCGCAGAAAGTCTTGCCATGACTC
GGGTTCCAGGGGGCAGGAGTGGGTATGATGCCTGTCCAGCATCTCGATTGGCAGGGCATCGAGCAGGGCC
CGCTTGTTCTTCACGTGCCAGTACAGGGTAGGCTGCTCAACTCCCAGCTTTTGAGCGAGTTTCCTTGTCG
TCAGGCCTTCGATACCGACACCATTGAGTAATTCCAGAGCTCCGTTTATTATTTTGCTCTTGTCCAGTCT
AGACATGGTGGCTAGCTCACGACACCTGAAATGGAAGAAAAAAACTTTGAACCACTGTCTGAGGCTTGAG
AATGAACCAAGATCCAAACTCAAAAAGGGCAAATTCCAAGGAGAATTACATCAAGTGCCAAGCTGGCCTA
ACTTCAGTCTCCACCCACTCAGTGTGGGGAAACTCCATCGCATAAAACCCCTCCCCCCAACCTAAAGACG
ACGTACTCCAAAAGCGCGAGAACTAATCGAGGTGCCTGGACGGCGCCCGGTACTCCGTGGAGTCACATGA
AGCGACGGCTGAGGACGGAAAGGCCCTTTTCCTTTGTGTGGGTGACTCACCCGCCCGCTCTCCCGAGCGC
CGCGTCCTCCATTTTGAGCTCCCTGCAGCAGGGCCGGGAAGCGGCCATCTTTCCGCTCACGCAACTGGTG
CCGACCGGGCCAGCCTTGCCGCCCAGGGCGGGGCGATACACGGCGGCGCGAGGCCAGGCACCAGAGCAGG
CCGGCCAGCTTGAGACTACCCCCGTCCGATTCTCGGTGGCCGCGCTCGCAGGCCCCGCCTCGCCGAACAT
GTGCGCTGGGACGCACGGGCCCCGTCGCCGCCCGCGGCCCCAAAAACCGAAATACCAGTGTGCAGATCTT
GGCCCGCATTTACAAGACTATCTTGCCAGAAAAAAAGCGTCGCAGCAGGTCATCAAAAATTTTAAATGGC
TAGAGACTTATCGAAAGCAGCGAGACAGGCGCGAAGGTGCCACCAGATTCGCACGCGGCGGCCCCAGCGC
CCAGGCCAGGCCTCAACTCAAGCACGAGGCGAAGGGGCTCCTTAAGCGCAAGGCCTCGAACTCTCCCACC
CACTTCCAACCCGAAGCTCGGGATCAAGAATCACGTACTGCAGCCAGGTGGAAGTAATTCAAGGCACGCA
AGGGCCATAACCCGTAAAGAGGCCAGGCCCGCGGGAACCACACACGGCACTTACCTGTGTTCTGGCGGCA
AACCCGTTGCGAAAAAGAACGTTCACGGCGACTACTGCACTTATATACGGTTCTCCCCCACCCTCGGGAA
AAAGGCGGAGCCAGTACACGACATCACTTTCCCAGTTTACCCCGCGCCACCTTCTCTAGGCACCGGTTCA
ATTGCCGACCCCTCCCCCCAACTTCTCGGGGACTGTGGGCGATGTGCGCTCTGCCCACTGACGGGCACAT
GCATGGCGGTAATACGGTTATCCACGCGGCCGCCTGAGTCAAATGGGATCTCTAGAGCGGGCCCGGTACT
AACCAAACTGGATCTCTGCTGTCCCTGTAATAAACCCGAAAATTTTGAATTTTTGTAATTTGTTTTTGTA
ATTCTTTAGTTTGTATGTCTGTTGCTATTATGTCTACTATTCTTTCCCCTGCACTGTACCCCCCAATCCC
CCCTTTTCTTTTAAAATTGTGGATGAATACTGCCATTTGTCTGCAGAATTGGCGCACGCAGTGCCGATCC
GTTCACTAATCGAATGGATCTGTCTCTGTCTCTCTCTCCACCTTCTTCTTCTATTCCTTCGGGCCTGTCG
GGTCCCCTCGGGGTTGGGAGGTGGGTCTGAAACGATAATGGTGAATATCCCTGCCTAACTCTATTCACTA
TAGAAAGTACAGCAAAAACTATTCTTAAACCTACCAAGCCTCCTACTATCATTATGAATAATTTTATATA
CCACAGCCAATTTGTTATGTTAAACCAATTCCACAAACTTGCCCATTTATCTAATTCCAATAATTCTTGT
TCATTCTTTTCTTGCTGGTTTTGCGATTCTTCAATTAAGGAGTGTATTAAGCTTGTGTAATTGTTAATTT
CTCTGTCCCACTCCATCCAGGTCGTGTGATTCCAAATCTGTTCCAGAGATTTATTACTCCAACTAGCATT
CCAAGGCACAGCAGTGGTGCAAATGAGTTTTCCAGAGCAACCCCAAATCCCCAGGAGCTGTTGATCCTTT
AGGTATCTTTCCACAGCCAGGATTCTTGCCTGGAGCTGCTTGATGCCCCAGACTGTGAGTTGCAACAGAT
GCTGTTGCGCCTCAATAGCCCTCAGCAAATTGTTCTGCTGCTGCACTATACCAGACAATAATTGTCTGGC
CTGTACCGTCAGCGTCATTGACGCTGCGCCCATAGTGCTTCCTGCTGCTCCCAAGAACCCAAGGAACAAA
GCTCCTATTCCCACTGCTCTTTTTTCTCTCTGCACCACTCTTCTCTTTGCCTTGGTGGGTGCTACTCCTA
ATGGTTCAATTTTTACTACTTTATATTTATATAATTCACTTCTCCAATTGTCCCTCATATCTCCTCCTCC
AGGTCTGAAGATCAGCGGCCGGCCGCTTGCTGTGCGGTGGTCTTACTTTTGTTTTGCTCTTCCTCTATCT
TGTCTAAAGCTTCCTTGGTGTCTTTTATCTCTATCCTTTGATGCACACAATAGAGGGTTGCTACTGTATT
ATATAATGATCTAAGTTCTTCTGATCCTGTCTGAAGGGATGGTTGTAGCTGTCCCAGTATTTGTCTACAG
CCTTCTGATGTTTCTAACAGGCCAGGATTAACTGCGAATCGTTCTAGCTCCCTGCTTGCCCATACTATAT
GTTTTAATTTATATTTTTTCTTTCCCCCTGGCCTTAACCGAATTTTTTCCCATCGCGATCTAATTCTCCC
CCGCTTAATACTGACGCTCTCGCACCCATCTCTCTCCTTCTAGCCTCCGCTAGTCAAAATTTTTGGCGTA
CTCACCAGTCGCCGCCCCTCGCCTCTTGCCGTGCGCGCTTCAGCAAGCCGAGTCCTGCGTCGAGAGAGCT
CCTCTGGTTTCCCTTTCGCTTTCAAGTCCCTGTTCGGGCGCCACTGCTAGAGATTTTCCACACTGACTAA
AAGGGTCTGAGGGATCTCTAGTTACCAGAGTCACACAACAGACGGGCACACACTACTTGAAGCACTCAAG
GCAAGCTTTATTGAGGCTTAAGCAGTGGGTTCCCTAGTTAGCCAGAGAGCTCCCAGGCTCAGATCTGGTC
TAACCAGAGAGACCCAGTACAGGCAAAACGCGCTGCTTATATAGACCTCCCACCGTACACGCCTACCGCC
CATTTGCGTCAATGGGGCGGAGTTGTTACGACATTTTGGAAAGTCCCGTTGATTTTGGTGCCAAAACAAA
CTCCCATTGACGTCAATGGGGTGGAGACTTGGAAATCCCCGTGAGTCAAACCGCTATCCACGCCCATTGA
TGTACTGCCAAAACCGCATCACCATGGTAATAGCGATGACTAATACGTAGATGTACTGCCAAGTAGGAAA
GTCCCATAAGGTCATGTACTGGGCATAATGCCAGGCGGGCCATTTACCGTCATTGACGTCAATAGGGGGC
GTACTTGGCATATGATACACTTGATGTACTGCCAAGTGGGCAGTTTACCGTAAATACTCCACCCATTGAC
GTCAATGGAAAGTCCCTATTGGCGTTACTATGGGAACATACGTCATTATTGACGTCAATGGGCGGGGGTC
GTTGGGCGGTCAGCCAGGCGGGCCATTTACCGTAAGTTATGTAACGCGGAACTCCATATATGGGCTATGA
ACTAATGACCCCGTAATTGATTACTATTAATAACTAGTCAATAATCAATGTCAACGCGTATATCTGGCCC
GTACATCGCGAAGCAGCGCAAAACGCCTAACCCTAAGCAGATTCTTCATGCAATTGTCGGTCAAGCCTTG
CCTTGTTGTAGCTTAAATTTTGCTCGCGCACTACTCAGCGACCTCCAACACACAAGCAGGGAGCAGATAC
TGGCTTAACTATGCGGCATCAGAGCAGATTGTACTGAGAGTGCACCATAGGGGATCGGGAGATCTCCCGA
TCCGTCGACGTCAGGTGGCACTTTTCGGGGAAATGTGCGCGGAACCCCTATTTGTTTATTTTTCTAAATA
CATTCAAATATGTATCCGCTCATGAGACAATAACCCTGATAAATGCTTCAATAATATTGAAAAAGGAAGA
GTATGAGTATTCAACATTTCCGTGTCGCCCTTATTCCCTTTTTTGCGGCATTTTGCCTTCCTGTTTTTGC
TCACCCAGAAACGCTGGTGAAAGTAAAAGATGCTGAAGATCAGTTGGGTGCACGAGTGGGTTACATCGAA
CTGGATCTCAACAGCGGTAAGATCCTTGAGAGTTTTCGCCCCGAAGAACGTTTTCCAATGATGAGCACTT
TTAAAGTTCTGCTATGTGGCGCGGTATTATCCCGTATTGACGCCGGGCAAGAGCAACTCGGTCGCCGCAT
ACACTATTCTCAGAATGACTTGGTTGAGTACTCACCAGTCACAGAAAAGCATCTTACGGATGGCATGACA
GTAAGAGAATTATGCAGTGCTGCCATAACCATGAGTGATAACACTGCGGCCAACTTACTTCTGACAACGA
TCGGAGGACCGAAGGAGCTAACCGCTTTTTTGCACAACATGGGGGATCATGTAACTCGCCTTGATCGTTG
GGAACCGGAGCTGAATGAAGCCATACCAAACGACGAGCGTGACACCACGATGCCTGTAGCAATGGCAACA
ACGTTGCGCAAACTATTAACTGGCGAACTACTTACTCTAGCTTCCCGGCAACAATTAATAGACTGGATGG
AGGCGGATAAAGTTGCAGGACCACTTCTGCGCTCGGCCCTTCCGGCTGGCTGGTTTATTGCTGATAAATC
TGGAGCCGGTGAGCGTGGGTCTCGCGGTATCATTGCAGCACTGGGGCCAGATGGTAAGCCCTCCCGTATC
GTAGTTATCTACACGACGGGGAGTCAGGCAACTATGGATGAACGAAATAGACAGATCGCTGAGATAGGTG
CCTCACTGATTAAGCATTGGTAACTGTCAGACCAAGTTTACTCATATATACTTTAGATTGATTTAAAACT
TCATTTTTAATTTAAAAGGATCTAGGTGAAGATCCTTTTTGATAATCTCATGACCAAAATCCCTTAACGT
GAGTTTTCGTTCCACTGAGCGTCAGACCCCGTAGAAAAGATCAAAGGATCTTC
Features (pLannotate 1.2.2; 24 found; start..end, strand, type, name):
      1..589     +  rep_origin     ori: high-copy-number ColE1/pMB1/pBR322/pUC origin of replication
    651..831     -  LTR            5' LTR (truncated): truncated 5' long terminal repeat (LTR) from HIV-1
    838..1338    -  CDS            nef (fragment): NEF_HV1LA - Experimental evidence at protein level: Swiss-Prot protein existence level 1. Extracellular Nef protein targets CD4(+) T-lymphocytes for apoptosis by interacting with CXCR4 surface receptors. From Human immunodeficiency virus type 1 group M subtype B (isolate Lai) (HIV-1).
   1340..1359    -  misc_feature   MCS (fragment): pBluescript multiple cloning site
   1360..1948    -  misc_feature   WPRE: woodchuck hepatitis virus posttranscriptional regulatory element
   1948..1971    -  misc_feature   MCS (fragment): pBluescript multiple cloning site
   2004..2037    -  protein_bind   loxP: Cre-mediated recombination occurs in the 8-bp core sequence (GCATACAT). Cre recombinase
   2060..2080    -  CDS            SV40 NLS: nuclear localization signal of SV40 (simian virus 40) large T antigen
   2099..2815    -  CDS            mTurquoise: mTurquoise is a basic (constitutively fluorescent) cyan fluorescent protein published in 2010, derived from Aequorea victoria. It has low acid sensitivity.
   2879..4198    -  CDS            EED: EED_HUMAN - Experimental evidence at protein level: Swiss-Prot protein existence level 1. Polycomb group (PcG) protein. Component of the PRC2/EED-EZH2 complex, which methylates 'Lys-9' and 'Lys-27' of histone H3, leading to transcriptional repression of the affected target gene. Also recognizes 'Lys-26' trimethylated histone H1 with the effect of inhibiting PRC2 complex methyltransferase activity on nucleosomal histone H3 'Lys-27', whereas H3 'Lys-27' recognition has the opposite effect, enabling the propagation of this repressive mark. The PRC2/EED- EZH2 complex may also serve as a recruiting
   4220..4285    -  CDS            3xFLAG: three tandem FLAG® epitope tags, followed by an enterokinase cleavage site
   4287..4906    -  CDS            rtTA3 (fragment): reverse tetracycline transactivator 3 activates expression from Tet-responsive promoters in the presence of doxycycline
   4917..6088    -  promoter       EF-1α promoter: strong constitutive promoter for human elongation factor EF-1α
   6199..6316    -  misc_feature   cPPT/CTS: central polypurine tract and central termination sequence of HIV-1
   6366..6466    -  CDS            Rev (fragment): human immunodeficiency virus 1 (HIV-1) Rev protein; rev; enhances nuclear export of unspliced and incompletely spliced viral mRNAs
   6843..7076    -  misc_feature   RRE: The Rev response element (RRE) of HIV-1 allows for Rev-dependent mRNA export from the nucleus to the cytoplasm.
   7251..7589    -  CDS            HIV-1 gag (fragment): gag protein from human immunodeficiency virus 1; gag
   7573..7698    -  misc_feature   HIV-1 Ψ: packaging signal of human immunodeficiency virus type 1
   7745..7925    -  LTR            5' LTR (truncated): truncated 5' long terminal repeat (LTR) from HIV-1
   7943..8142    -  promoter       CMV promoter: human cytomegalovirus (CMV) immediate early promoter
   8143..8522    -  enhancer       CMV enhancer: human cytomegalovirus immediate early enhancer
   8677..8729    +  misc_feature   bom (fragment): basis of mobility region from pBR322
   8788..8892    +  promoter       AmpR promoter: bla
   8893..9753    +  CDS            AmpR: β-lactamase; bla; confers resistance to ampicillin, carbenicillin, and related antibiotics
