[The description below was written by a language model from this plasmid's Addgene catalogue record and pLannotate feature annotations shown in this document.]
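Description:
pLenti-rTetR(SE)-EED-2A-mTurquoise is a 9.9 kb lentiviral transfer plasmid for mammalian expression, used in synthetic-biology chromatin recruitment experiments. It is propagated in bacteria through a high-copy ColE1/pUC-type origin and selected with ampicillin via the AmpR (β-lactamase) cassette. The viral portion has a CMV enhancer/promoter placed upstream of a truncated HIV-1 5' LTR to drive genomic RNA production in packaging cells. This is followed by the Ψ packaging signal with a gag fragment, the Rev response element for Rev-dependent nuclear export, and the cPPT/CTS. A WPRE lies downstream of the payload to boost transcript expression, ahead of a nef fragment and the second truncated LTR, which the automated annotation also labels as a 5' LTR although it occupies the 3' position.

The payload is driven by the constitutive human EF-1α promoter. It encodes a reverse Tet repressor DNA-binding domain, annotated as an rtTA3 fragment and called rTetR(SE) in the record, followed by a 3xFLAG epitope and human EED, a core subunit of the Polycomb PRC2 complex that deposits and propagates repressive H3K27 methylation. The catalogue describes the 3xFLAG as C-terminal on the insert, whereas the feature table places it between rTetR and EED. A T2A sequence (listed in the catalogue, not annotated) separates the fusion from mTurquoise carrying an SV40 NLS, so transduced cells are marked by nuclear cyan fluorescence. A single loxP site sits just after the reporter. Because rTetR binds tet operator sites in the presence of doxycycline, the construct allows inducible, reversible recruitment of EED to a TetO-bearing reporter. This fits the associated study of Polycomb silencing and epigenetic memory.
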