Addgene plasmid #225692: pLenti-rTetR(SE)-EED-2A-mTurquoise
Purpose: Lentiviral expression of rTetR(SE) fused to EED and mTurquoise-NLS
Depositing lab: Lacra Bintu. Depositing organization: Stanford University. Publication: The H3.3 K36M oncohistone disrupts the establishment of epigenetic memory through loss of DNA methylation. Sinha J, Nickels JF, Thurm AR, Ludwig CH, Archibald BN, Hinks MM, Wan J, Fang D, Bintu L. bioRxiv [Preprint]. 2023 Oct 14:2023.10.13.562147. doi: 10.1101/2023.10.13.562147. PubMed 37873347.
Backbone
  Vector backbone: pLenti
  Vector type: Mammalian Expression, Lentiviral, Synthetic Biology
Growth in bacteria
  Bacterial resistance: Ampicillin, 100 μg/mL
  Growth temperature: 37°C
  Growth strain: NEB Stable
  Copy number: Unknown
Gene/Insert
  Gene/Insert name: rTetR-EED
  Species: H. sapiens (human), Synthetic
  Entrez Gene: EED (a.k.a. COGIS, HEED, WAIT1)
  Tag / fusion protein: 3xFLAG (C terminal on insert); T2A-mTurquoise (C terminal on insert)
Terms and licenses: Academic/Nonprofit Terms; Industry Terms: Not Available to Industry
How to cite: pLenti-rTetR(SE)-EED-2A-mTurquoise was a gift from Lacra Bintu (Addgene plasmid # 225692 ; http://n2t.net/addgene:225692 ; RRID:Addgene_225692)
